Addgene plasmid #109920: pHH0103_EGFR_Recep-L
Purpose: Protein expression and purification of EGFR_Recep-L
Depositing lab: Sachdev Sidhu. Depositing organization: University of Toronto. Publication: Large-scale survey and database of high affinity ligands for peptide recognition modules. Teyra J, Kelil A, Jain S, Helmy M, Jajodia R, Hooda Y, Gu J, D'Cruz AA, Nicholson SE, Min J, Sudol M, Kim PM, Bader GD, Sidhu SS. Mol Syst Biol. 2020 Dec;16(12):e9310. doi: 10.15252/msb.20199310. PubMed 33438817.
Backbone
  Vector backbone: pHH0103
  Vector type: Bacterial Expression
Growth in bacteria
  Bacterial resistance: Ampicillin, 100 μg/mL
  Growth temperature: 37°C
  Growth strain: DH5alpha
  Copy number: Low Copy
Gene/Insert
  Gene/Insert name: EGFR_Recep-L
  Species: H. sapiens (human)
  Cloning method: Restriction Enzyme; 5′ cloning site Sfi1 (unknown if destroyed); 3′ cloning site Not1 (unknown if destroyed)
Terms and licenses: Academic/Nonprofit Terms; Industry Terms: Not Available to Industry
How to cite: pHH0103_EGFR_Recep-L was a gift from Sachdev Sidhu (Addgene plasmid # 109920 ; http://n2t.net/addgene:109920 ; RRID:Addgene_109920)
