[The description below was written by a language model from this plasmid's Addgene catalogue record and pLannotate feature annotations shown in this document.]
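Description:
pHH0103_EGFR_Recep-L is a 7.2 kb bacterial expression plasmid built on the pHH0103 backbone for producing and purifying a domain of human EGFR in E. coli. The name indicates the receptor L domain, and the annotated EGFR fragment spans about 480 bp. The annotation tool matched this segment to the chicken EGFR entry, but the catalogue lists the insert as human, so the match most likely reflects homology rather than the true source. The insert was cloned between SfiI and NotI sites.

Expression is driven by the strong hybrid tac promoter followed by a lac operator. The plasmid also carries lacI under the lacIq promoter, which supplies enough repressor to keep transcription off until it is induced with IPTG. The reading frame begins with a 6xHis tag followed by Schistosoma japonicum glutathione S-transferase, and the EGFR fragment lies downstream. The layout is consistent with an N-terminal His-GST fusion that could be purified on either nickel or glutathione resin. A bacteriophage fd terminator follows the insert.

Beyond the terminator are fragments of M13 gene III, along with tetracycline-resistance and tet promoter remnants. These suggest the backbone descends from a phage-display phagemid, and they appear to be non-functional leftovers here. The plasmid replicates from a ColE1/pBR322-type origin with a bom site. The rop gene appears only as two fragments flanking an f1 phage origin, although the record lists the plasmid as low copy. Selection is by ampicillin through β-lactamase. The construct belongs to a collection used to survey peptide ligands of peptide recognition modules, where the purified domain fusions presumably served as binding targets.
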