Features (pLannotate 1.2.2; 21 found; start..end, strand, type, name):
      1..29      +  promoter       tac promoter: strong E. coli promoter; hybrid between the trp and lac UV5 promoters
     37..53      +  protein_bind   lac operator: The lac repressor binds to the lac operator to inhibit transcription in E. coli. This inhibition can be relieved by adding lactose or isopropyl-β-D-thiogalactopyranoside (IPTG). lac repressor encoded by lacI
    138..155     +  CDS            6xHis: 6xHis affinity tag
    171..824     +  CDS            GST26_SCHJA: Experimental evidence at protein level: Swiss-Prot protein existence level 1. GST isoenzymes appear to play a central role in the parasite detoxification system. Other functions are also suspected including a role in increasing the solubility of haematin in the parasite gut. From Schistosoma japonicum (Blood fluke).
    909..1388    +  CDS            EGFR (fragment): EGFR_CHICK - Experimental evidence at protein level: Swiss-Prot protein existence level 1. Receptor tyrosine kinase binding ligands of the EGF family and activating several signaling cascades to convert extracellular cues into appropriate cellular responses (PubMed:3260329). Known ligands include EGF and TGFA/TGF-alpha (PubMed:3260329). Ligand binding triggers receptor homo- and/or heterodimerization and autophosphorylation on key cytoplasmic residues (By similarity). The phosphorylated receptor recruits adapter proteins like GRB2 which in turn activates complex downstream signaling cascades (
   1407..1454    +  terminator     fd terminator (sequence withheld): central terminator from bacteriophage fd (Otsuka and Kunisawa, 1982)
   1459..1671    +  CDS            M13 gene III (fragment) (sequence partly withheld): pIII; III; minor coat protein
   1686..2156    +  CDS            M13 gene III (fragment) (sequence partly withheld): pIII; III; minor coat protein
   2178..2248    +  CDS            TcR (fragment): tetracycline efflux protein; tet; confers resistance to tetracycline
   2490..2870    -  CDS            YPB1_ECOLX: Protein predicted: Swiss-Prot protein existence level 4. From Escherichia coli.
   2887..3038    +  CDS            rop (fragment): Rop protein, which maintains plasmids at low copy number; rop
   3074..3502    -  rep_origin     f1 ori (sequence partly withheld): f1 bacteriophage origin of replication; arrow indicates direction of (+) strand synthesis
   3511..3550    +  CDS            rop (fragment): Rop protein, which maintains plasmids at low copy number; rop
   3652..3792    +  misc_feature   bom: basis of mobility region from pBR322
   3978..4565    -  rep_origin     ori: high-copy-number ColE1/pMB1/pBR322/pUC origin of replication
   4736..5596    -  CDS            AmpR: β-lactamase; bla; confers resistance to ampicillin, carbenicillin, and related antibiotics
   5597..5701    -  promoter       AmpR promoter: bla
   5810..5887    +  promoter       lacIq promoter: lacI (mutant); In the lacIq allele, a single base change in the promoter boosts expression of the lacI gene about 10-fold.
   5888..6970    +  CDS            lacI: lac repressor; lacI; The lac repressor binds to the lac operator to inhibit transcription in E. coli. This inhibition can be relieved by adding lactose or isopropyl-β-D-thiogalactopyranoside (IPTG).
   6983..7004    +  protein_bind   CAP binding site: CAP binding activates transcription in the presence of cAMP. E. coli catabolite activator protein
   7023..7040    +  promoter       tet promoter (fragment): E. coli promoter for tetracycline efflux protein gene
>Addgene plasmid #109920 | pHH0103_EGFR_Recep-L | addgene full sequence | sequence record 215067 | Addgene NGS Result
TTGACAATTAATCATCGGCTCGTATAATGTGTGGAATTGTGAGCGGATAACAATTTCACACAGGAAACAG
CCAGTCCGTTTAGGTGTTTTCACGAGCACTTCACCAACAAGGACCATAGATTATGAAAATCGAAGAACAC
CATCACCATCACCATTCCAGCGGTAAGCTTATGTCCCCTATACTAGGTTATTGGAAAATTAAGGGCCTTG
TGCAACCCACTCGACTTCTTTTGGAATATCTTGAAGAAAAATATGAAGAGCATTTGTATGAGCGCGATGA
AGGTGATAAATGGCGAAACAAAAAGTTTGAATTGGGTTTGGAGTTTCCCAATCTTCCTTATTATATTGAT
GGTGATGTTAAATTAACACAGTCTATGGCCATCATACGTTATATAGCTGACAAGCACAACATGTTGGGTG
GTTGTCCAAAAGAGCGTGCAGAGATTTCAATGCTTGAAGGAGCGGTTTTGGATATTAGATACGGTGTTTC
GAGAATTGCATATAGTAAAGACTTTGAAACTCTCAAAGTTGATTTTCTTAGCAAGCTACCTGAAATGCTG
AAAATGTTCGAAGATCGTTTATGTCATAAAACATATTTAAATGGTGATCATGTAACCCATCCTGACTTCA
TGTTGTATGACGCTCTTGATGTTGTTTTATACATGGACCCAATGTGCCTGGATGCGTTCCCAAAATTAGT
TTGTTTTAAAAAACGTATTGAAGCTATCCCACAAATTGATAAGTACTTGAAATCCAGCAAGTATATAGCA
TGGCCTTTGCAGGGCTGGCAAGCCACGTTTGGTGGTGGCGACCATCCTCCAAAATCGGATCTGGAAGTTC
TGTTCCAGGGGCCCCTGTCCAGCGGTCTGGTTCCGCGTGGTTCCGGTACCGCGGCCCAGCCGGCCAGAAA
AGTTTGTAATGGTATTGGCATTGGCGAGTTCAAAGATAGCCTGAGTATTAATGCCACCAACATCAAACAC
TTCAAAAACTGTACCAGCATTAGCGGTGATCTGCATATTCTGCCGGTTGCATTTCGTGGTGATAGCTTTA
CCCATACCCCTCCGCTGGATCCGCAAGAACTGGATATTCTGAAAACCGTGAAAGAAATTACCGGCTTTCT
GCTGATTCAGGCGTGGCCTGAAAATCGTACCGATCTGCACGCATTTGAAAACCTGGAAATTATTCGTGGT
CGTACCAAACAGCATGGTCAGTTTAGCCTGGCAGTTGTGAGTCTGAATATTACCAGCCTGGGTCTGCGTA
GCTTAAAAGAAATCAGTGATGGTGATGTGATTATTAGCGGCAATAAAAACCTGTGCTATGCGAACACCAT
CAACTGGAAGAAACTGTTTGGCACCAGCGGTCAGAAAACCAAAATTATCAGCAATCGTGGTGCGGCCGCA
TA
[142 nt withheld, positions 1403-1544]
C
[98 nt withheld, positions 1546-1643]
AGTTTGTACTGGTGACGAAACTCAGTGTCTAGCTAGAGTGGC
[149 nt withheld, positions 1686-1834]
T
[41 nt withheld, positions 1836-1876]
T
[62 nt withheld, positions 1878-1939]
A
[35 nt withheld, positions 1941-1975]
CCTCCCTCAATCGGTTGAATGTCGCCCTTTTGTCTTTGGCGCTGGTAAACCATATGAA
[86 nt withheld, positions 2034-2119]
T
[54 nt withheld, positions 2121-2174]
CTAGCGCCGCCCTATACCTTGTCTGCCTCCCCGCGTTGCGTCGCGGTGCATGGAGCCGGGCCACCTCGAC
CTGAATGGAAGCCGGCGGCACCTCGCTAACGGATTCACCACTCCAAGAATTGGAGCCAATCAATTCTTGC
GGAGAACTGTGAATGCGCAAACCAACCCTTGGCAGAACATATCCATCGCGTCCGCCATCTCCAGCAGCCG
CACGCGGCGCATCTCGGGCAGCGTTGGGTCCTGGCCACGGGTGCGCATGATCGTGCTCCTGTCGTTGAGG
ACCCGGCTAGGCTGGCGGGGTTGCCTTACTGGTTAGCAGAATGAATCACCGATACGCGAGCGAACGTGAA
GCGACTGCTGCTGCAAAACGTCTGCGACCTGAGCAACAACATGAATGGTCTTCGGTTTCCGTGTTTCGTA
AAGTCTGGAAACGCGGAAGTCAGCGCCCTGCACCATTATGTTCCGGATCTGCATCGCAGGATGCTGCTGG
CTACCCTGTGGAACACCTACATCTGTATTAACGAAGCGCTGGCATTGACCCTGAGTGATTTTTCTCTGGT
CCCGCCGCATCCATACCGCCAGTTGTTTACCCTCACAACGTTCCAGTAACCGGGCATGTTCATCATCAGT
AACCCGTATCGTGAGCATCCTCTCTCGTTTCATCGGTATCATTACCCCCATGAACAGAAATCCCCCTTAC
ACGGAGGCATCAGTGACCAAACAGGAAAAAACCGCCCTTAACATGGCCCGCTTTATCAGAAGCCAGACAT
TAACGCTTCTGGAGAAACTCAACGAGCTGGACGCGGATGAACAGGCAGACATCTGTGAATCGCTTCACGA
CCACGCTGATGAGCTTTACCGCAGGATCCGCGAAATTGTAAGCGTTAATATTTTGTTAAAATTCGCGTTA
AATTTTTGTTAAATCAGCTCATTTTTTAACCAATAGGCCGAAATCGGCAAAATCCCTTATAAATCAAAAG
AATAGACCGAGATAGGGT
[37 nt withheld, positions 3173-3209]
AAAGAACGTGGACTCCAACGTCAAAGG
[49 nt withheld, positions 3237-3285]
T
[91 nt withheld, positions 3287-3377]
G
[124 nt withheld, positions 3379-3502]
CGCGGATCCTGCCTCGCGCGTTTCGGTGATGACGGTGAAAACCTCTGACACATGCAGCTCCCGGAGACGG
TCACAGCTTGTCTGTAAGCGGATGCCGGGAGCAGACAAGCCCGTCAGGGCGCGTCAGCGGGTGTTGGCGG
GTGTCGGGGCGCAGCCATGACCCAGTCACGTAGCGATAGCGGAGTGTATACTGGCTTAACTATGCGGCAT
CAGAGCAGATTGTACTGAGAGTGCACCATATGCGGTGTGAAATACCGCACAGATGCGTAAGGAGAAAATA
CCGCATCAGGCGCTCTTCCGCTTCCTCGCTCACTGACTCGCTGCGCTCGGTCGTTCGGCTGCGGCGAGCG
GTATCAGCTCACTCAAAGGCGGTAATACGGTTATCCACAGAATCAGGGGATAACGCAGGAAAGAACATGT
GAGCAAAAGGCCAGCAAAAGGCCAGGAACCGTAAAAAGGCCGCGTTGCTGGCGTTTTTCCATAGGCTCCG
CCCCCCTGACGAGCATCACAAAAATCGACGCTCAAGTCAGAGGTGGCGAAACCCGACAGGACTATAAAGA
TACCAGGGTTTCCCCCTGGAAGCTCCCTCGTGCGCTCTCCTGTTCCGACCCTGCCGCTTACCGGATACCT
GTCCGCCTTTCTCCCTTCGGGAAGCGTGGCGCTTTCTCATAGCTCACGCTGTAGGTATCTCAGTTCGGTG
TAGGTCGTTCGCTCCAAGCTGGGCTGTGTGCACGAACCCCCCGTTCAGCCCGACCGCTGCGCCTTATCCG
GTAACTATCGTCTTGAGTCCAACCCGGTAAGACACGACTTATCGCCACTGGCAGCAGCCACTGGTAACAG
GATTAGCAGAGCGAGGTATGTAGGCGGTGCTACAGAGTTCTTGAAGTGGTGGCCTAACTACGGCTACACT
AGAAGGACAGTATTTGGTATCTGCGCTCTGCTGAAGCCAGTTACCTTCGGAAAAAGAGTTGGTAGCTCTT
GATCCGGCAAACAAACCACCGCTGGTAGCGGTGGTTTTTTTGTTTGCAAGCAGCAGATTACGCGCAGAAA
AAAAGGATCTCAAGAAGATCCTTTGATCTTTTCTACGGGGTCTGACGCTCAGTGGAACGAAAACTCACGT
TAAGGGATTTTGGTCATGAGATTATCAAAAAGGATCTTCACCTAGATCCTTTTAAATTAAAAATGAAGTT
TTAAATCAATCTAAAGTATATATGAGTAAACTTGGTCTGACAGTTACCAATGCTTAATCAGTGAGGCACC
TATCTCAGCGATCTGTCTATTTCGTTCATCCATAGTTGCCTGACTCCCCGTCGTGTAGATAACTACGATA
CGGGAGGGCTTACCATCTGGCCCCAGTGCTGCAATGATACCGCGAGACCCACGCTCACCGGCTCCAGATT
TATCAGCAATAAACCAGCCAGCCGGAAGGGCCGAGCGCAGAAGTGGTCCTGCAACTTTATCCGCCTCCAT
CCAGTCTATTAATTGTTGCCGGGAAGCTAGAGTAAGTAGTTCGCCAGTTAATAGTTTGCGCAACGTTGTT
GCCATTGCTGCAGGCATCGTGGTGTCACGCTCGTCGTTTGGTATGGCTTCATTCAGCTCCGGTTCCCAAC
GATCAAGGCGAGTTACATGATCCCCCATGTTGTGCAAAAAAGCGGTTAGCTCCTTCGGTCCTCCGATCGT
TGTCAGAAGTAAGTTGGCCGCAGTGTTATCACTCATGGTTATGGCAGCACTGCATAATTCTCTTACTGTC
ATGCCATCCGTAAGATGCTTTTCTGTGACTGGTGAGTACTCAACCAAGTCATTCTGAGAATAGTGTATGC
GGCGACCGAGTTGCTCTTGCCCGGCGTCAACACGGGATAATACCGCGCCACATAGCAGAACTTTAAAAGT
GCTCATCATTGGAAAACGTTCTTCGGGGCGAAAACTCTCAAGGATCTTACCGCTGTTGAGATCCAGTTCG
ATGTAACCCACTCGTGCACCCAACTGATCTTCAGCATCTTTTACTTTCACCAGCGTTTCTGGGTGAGCAA
AAACAGGAAGGCAAAATGCCGCAAAAAAGGGAATAAGGGCGACACGGAAATGTTGAATACTCATACTCTT
CCTTTTTCAATATTATTGAAGCATTTATCAGGGTTATTGTCTCATGAGCGGATACATATTTGAATGTATT
TAGAAAAATAAACAAATAGGGGTTCCGCGCACATTTCCCCGAAAAGTGCCACCTGACGTCTAAGAAACCA
TTATTATCATGACATTAACCTATAAAAATAGGCGTATCACGAGGCCCTTTCGTCTTCAAGAATTCCCGAC
ACCATCGAATGGTGCAAAACCTTTCGCGGTATGGCATGATAGCGCCCGGAAGAGAGTCAATTCAGGGTGG
TGAATGTGAAACCAGTAACGTTATACGATGTCGCAGAGTATGCCGGTGTCTCTTATCAGACCGTTTCCCG
CGTGGTGAACCAGGCCAGCCACGTTTCTGCGAAAACGCGGGAAAAAGTGGAAGCGGCGATGGCGGAGCTG
AATTACATTCCCAACCGCGTGGCACAACAACTGGCGGGCAAACAGTCGTTGCTGATTGGCGTTGCCACCT
CCAGTCTGGCCCTGCACGCGCCGTCGCAAATTGTCGCGGCGATTAAATCTCGCGCCGATCAACTGGGTGC
CAGCGTGGTGGTGTCGATGGTAGAACGAAGCGGCGTCGAAGCCTGTAAAGCGGCGGTGCACAATCTTCTC
GCGCAACGCGTCAGTGGGCTGATCATTAACTATCCGCTGGATGACCAGGATGCCATTGCTGTGGAAGCTG
CCTGCACTAATGTTCCGGCGTTATTTCTTGATGTCTCTGACCAGACACCCATCAACAGTATTATTTTCTC
CCATGAAGACGGTACGCGACTGGGCGTGGAGCATCTGGTCGCATTGGGTCACCAGCAAATCGCGCTGTTA
GCGGGCCCATTAAGTTCTGTCTCGGCGCGTCTGCGTCTGGCTGGCTGGCATAAATATCTCACTCGCAATC
AAATTCAGCCGATAGCGGAACGGGAAGGCGACTGGAGTGCCATGTCCGGTTTTCAACAAACCATGCAAAT
GCTGAATGAGGGCATCGTTCCCACTGCGATGCTGGTTGCCAACGATCAGATGGCGCTGGGCGCAATGCGC
GCCATTACCGAGTCCGGGCTGCGCGTTGGTGCGGATATCTCGGTAGTGGGATACGACGATACCGAAGACA
GCTCATGTTATATCCCGCCGTTAACCACCATCAAACAGGATTTTCGCCTGCTGGGGCAAACCAGCGTGGA
CCGCTTGCTGCAACTCTCTCAGGGCCAGGCGGTGAAGGGCAATCAGCTGTTGCCCGTCTCACTGGTGAAA
AGAAAAACCACCCTGGCGCCCAATACGCAAACCGCCTCTCCCCGCGCGTTGGCCGATTCATTAATGCAGC
TGGCACGACAGGTTTCCCGACTGGAAAGCGGGCAGTGAGCGCAACGCAATTAATGTAAGTTAGCTCACTC
ATTAGGCACAATTCTCATGTTTGACAGCTTATCATCGACTGCACGGTGCACCAATGCTTCTGGCGTCAGG
CAGCCATCGGAAGCTGTGGTATGGCTGTGCAGGTCGTAAATCACTGCATAATTCGTGTCGCTCAAGGCGC
ACTCCCGTTCTGGATAATGTTTTTTGCGCCGACATCATAACGGTTCTGGCAAATATTCTGAAATGAGCTG
